>Addgene plasmid #43176 | I-TCCC | depositor partial sequence | sequence record 58441 | I-TCCC sequence 424 bps
CGTCTCCTGACCCCAGAGCAGGTCGTGGCCATTGCCTCGAATGGAGGGGGCAAACAGGCGTTGGAAACCG
TACAACGATTGCTGCCGGTGCTGTGCCAAGCGCACGGCCTCACCCCAGAGCAGGTCGTGGCGATCGCAAG
CCACGACGGAGGAAAGCAAGCCTTGGAAACAGTACAGAGGCTGTTGCCTGTGCTGTGCCAAGCGCACGGA
TTAACCCCAGAGCAGGTCGTGGCGATCGCAAGCCACGACGGAGGAAAGCAAGCCTTGGAAACAGTACAGA
GGCTGTTGCCTGTGCTGTGCCAAGCGCACGGATTAACCCCAGAGCAGGTCGTGGCGATCGCAAGCCACGA
CGGAGGAAAGCAAGCCTTGGAAACAGTACAGAGGCTGTTGCCTGTGCTGTGCCAAGCGCACGGCTTAAGA
GACG
