>Addgene plasmid #43176 | I-TCCC | addgene partial sequence | sequence record 61962 | M13-F20 5'-TGTAAAACGACGGCCAGT-3'
GCGAATTGGGCCCTCTAGATGCATGCTCGAGCGGCCGCCAGTGTGATGGATATCTGCAGAATTCGCCCTT
ATATAGATGCCGTCCTAGCGCGTCTCCTGACCCCAGAGCAGGTCGTGGCCATTGCCTCGAATGGAGGGGG
CAAACAGGCGTTGGAAACCGTACAACGATTGCTGCCGGTGCTGTGCCAAGCGCACGGCCTCACCCCAGAG
CAGGTCGTGGCGATCGCAAGCCACGACGGAGGAAAGCAAGCCTTGGAAACAGTACAGAGGCTGTTGCCTG
TGCTGTGCCAAGCGCACGGATTAACCCCAGAGCAGGTCGTGGCGATCGCAAGCCACGACGGAGGAAAGCA
AGCCTTGGAAACAGTACAGAGGCTGTTGCCTGTGCTGTGCCAAGCGCACGGATTAACCCCAGAGCAGGTC
GTGGCGATCGCAAGCCACGACGGAGGAAAGCAAGCCTTGGAAACAGTACAGAGGCTGTTGCCTGTGCTGT
GCCAAGCGCACGGCTTAAGAGACGTGGGCACAGGAAAGATACTTAAGGGCGAATTCCAGCACACTGGCGG
CCGTTACTAGTGGATCCNAGCTCGGTACCAAGCTTGATGCATAGCTTGAGTATTCTATAGTGTCACCTAA
ATAGCTTGGCGTAATCATGGTCATAGCTGTTTCCTGTGTGAAATTGTTATCCGCTCACAATTCCACACAA
CATACGAGCCGGAAGCATAAAGTGTAAAGCCTGGGGTGCCTAATGAGTGAGCTAACTCACATTAATTGCG
TTGCGCTCACTGCCCGCTTTCCAGTCGGGAAACCTGTCGTGCCAGCTGCATTAATGAATCGGCCAACGCG
CGGGGAGAGGCGGTTTGCGTATTGGGCGCTCTTCCGCTTCCTCGCTCACTGACTCGCTGCGCTCGGTCGT
TCGGCTGCGGCGAG
