[The description below was written by a language model from this plasmid's Addgene catalogue record.]
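Description:
I-TCCC is a bacterial cloning plasmid built on the commercial pCRII-TOPO backbone (about 4 kb without insert), carrying a 424 bp synthetic insert introduced by TOPO cloning. It is a high-copy plasmid maintained in E. coli and is selectable with both ampicillin and kanamycin, consistent with the dual resistance markers of this backbone. The record lists T7 and M13-reverse as the sequencing primers, so the priming sites that flank the TOPO cloning site can be used to verify the insert. No feature table is provided, so the origin of replication and other backbone elements are not itemised in the record.

The insert has the same name as the plasmid and is described only as synthetic; its exact composition is not stated. The plasmid was deposited with a publication describing a TALEN genome-editing system for generating human stem cell-based disease models. The name, a position-like prefix followed by four nucleotides, together with an insert size of roughly four TAL effector repeats, suggests that it is a library module encoding a pre-assembled block of repeats recognising the sequence TCCC. Such a module would be combined with others to build custom TALE DNA-binding arrays. That interpretation is an inference from the name and context rather than something stated in the record. The plasmid has no promoter intended to express the insert in mammalian cells, no reporter and no delivery elements. It is best regarded as a storage and source vector for a DNA part used in TALEN assembly, not as a functional nuclease expression construct.
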