Addgene plasmid #43176: I-TCCC
Depositing lab: Chad Cowan & Kiran Musunuru. Depositing organization: Harvard University. Publication: A TALEN Genome-Editing System for Generating Human Stem Cell-Based Disease Models. Ding Q, Lee YK, Schaefer EA, Peters DT, Veres A, Kim K, Kuperwasser N, Motola DL, Meissner TB, Hendriks WT, Trevisan M, Gupta RM, Moisan A, Banks E, Friesen M, Schinzel RT, Xia F, Tang A, Xia Y, Figueroa E, Wann A, Ahfeldt T, Daheron L, Zhang F, Rubin LL, Peng LF, Chung RT, Musunuru K, Cowan CA. Cell Stem Cell. 2012 Dec 12. pii: S1934-5909(12)00645-5. doi: 10.1016/j.stem.2012.11.011. PubMed 23246482.
Backbone
  Vector backbone: pCRII-TOPO
  Backbone manufacturer: Invitrogen
  Backbone size w/o insert (bp): 3973
  Vector type: Bacterial Cloning
Growth in bacteria
  Bacterial resistance: Ampicillin and Kanamycin, 100 & 50 μg/mL
  Growth temperature: 37°C
  Growth strain: Top10
  Copy number: High Copy
Gene/Insert
  Gene/Insert name: I-TCCC
  Species: Synthetic
  Insert size (bp): 424
  Cloning method: TOPO Cloning
  Sequencing primers: 5′ T7; 3′ M13-rev
Terms and licenses: Academic/Nonprofit Terms; Industry Terms: Not Available to Industry
How to cite: I-TCCC was a gift from Chad Cowan & Kiran Musunuru (Addgene plasmid # 43176 ; http://n2t.net/addgene:43176 ; RRID:Addgene_43176)
